Addgene plasmid #35413: pEGFP-RNF17L
Depositing lab: Jeremy Wang. Publication: RNF17, a component of the mammalian germ cell nuage, is essential for spermiogenesis. Pan J, Goodheart M, Chuma S, Nakatsuji N, Page DC, Wang PJ. Development. 2005 Sep;132(18):4029-39. Epub 2005 Aug 10. 10.1242/dev.02003 PubMed 16093322.
Backbone
  Vector backbone: pEGFP-C1
  Backbone manufacturer: Clontech
  Backbone size w/o insert (bp): 4731
  Total vector size (bp): 10000
  Vector type: Mammalian Expression
  Selectable markers: Neomycin (select with G418)
Growth in bacteria
  Bacterial resistance: Kanamycin, 50 μg/mL
  Growth temperature: 37°C
  Growth strain: DH5alpha
  Copy number: Unknown
Gene/Insert
  Gene/Insert name: Rnf17l (alt names: Rnf17; Rnf17 long transcript; RING finger protein 17 long transcript)
  Species: M. musculus (mouse)
  Insert size (bp): 5148
  GenBank ID: AY854011.1 AAX51691.1
  Entrez Gene: Rnf17 (a.k.a. MMIP-2, Mmip2, TDRD4)
  Promoter: CMV
  Tag / fusion protein: EGFP (N terminal on backbone)
  Cloning method: Restriction Enzyme; 5′ cloning site HindIII (unknown if destroyed); 3′ cloning site SmaI (unknown if destroyed)
  Sequencing primers: 5′ EGFP-C; CMV-F; 3′ SV40pA-R
Resource information
  A portion of this plasmid was derived from a plasmid made by: Rnf17 cDNA fragments amplified and subcloned from bulk mouse testis Marathon-Ready cDNAs (BD Biosciences).
Terms and licenses: Academic/Nonprofit Terms; Industry Terms: Not Available to Industry
Depositor comments: Based on previously reported Rnf17 cDNA sequences, Rnf17-specific primers for 3'RACE were designed to obtain full-length cDNA sequences for Rnf17s and Rnf17l (Wang et al., 2001; Yin et al., 1999). By using 3'RACE (rapid amplification of cDNA ends), the depositors amplified, subcloned and sequenced Rnf17 cDNA fragments from bulk mouse testis Marathon-Ready cDNAs (BD Biosciences). The composite cDNA sequences were deposited in GenBank under the following accession numbers: Rnf17s, AY854010; Rnf17l, AY854011. Rnf17 long transcript cDNA was cloned in frame with EGFP into pEGFP-C1 with HindIII/SmaI. (Genbank: AY854011)
How to cite: pEGFP-RNF17L was a gift from Jeremy Wang (Addgene plasmid # 35413 ; http://n2t.net/addgene:35413 ; RRID:Addgene_35413)
