[The description below was written by a language model from this plasmid's Addgene catalogue record.]
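Description:
pEGFP-RNF17L is a mammalian expression plasmid built on the Clontech pEGFP-C1 backbone and carries the long transcript cDNA of mouse Rnf17 (RING finger protein 17, also known as Mmip2 or TDRD4). The insert of about 5.1 kb was placed between the HindIII and SmaI sites of the multiple cloning site, in frame with the EGFP coding sequence supplied by the backbone. The CMV promoter therefore drives a single fusion protein with EGFP at the N terminus of RNF17L. The complete plasmid is recorded as roughly 10 kb. It is propagated in E. coli under kanamycin selection. The neomycin resistance marker allows G418 selection of transfected mammalian cells, so stable lines can be derived as well as transient transfectants. The copy number is listed as unknown, and no feature table is provided, so details such as the origin of replication and polyadenylation signals are not itemised in the record, although a listed sequencing primer points to an SV40 polyA region downstream of the insert.

The Rnf17 cDNA was assembled from fragments amplified by 3' RACE from bulk mouse testis cDNA. This work defined full-length sequences for a short and a long isoform, and this construct carries the long one. The associated study identifies RNF17 as a component of the germ cell nuage that is essential for spermiogenesis. The EGFP fusion suits visualising the subcellular localisation of the long isoform in transfected mammalian cells by fluorescence microscopy, and the protein can also be detected through the EGFP tag.
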