>Addgene plasmid #35413 | pEGFP-RNF17L | depositor partial sequence | sequence record 58059 | Mouse Rnf17 long transcript (complete CDS) (Genbank: AY854011)
AGCAATGGCGGCAGAGGCTTCGTCGACCGGGCTGGCTTCCTGTCACCTAGTGGAGAGTAAGAGTGGAGCG
CAGGGTGCTTCGGGGTGTCAGTGCACTCGGTGTGGAAGGAAGGTGTCCGTTGCCTCCGGTGACCACCACA
AGTTTCCATGTGGACATGCCTTTTGTGAACTGTGCCTGTTAGCACCTCAAGAATATACCACAAGTAAATG
CACTGACTGTGAGGTTCATACAACTGTCAGCATGAATCAAGGTCACTACCCAGTAGATGGCTTCATCGAG
GAAGATTCTTCTCTGGAAGCCTTGCCACCGAAAATGGTAAATAACTGCTCTTCAGATCTTGAAAAGACAG
TGGACCAGCTAATTAATGATTTAGAACATTCATCCTCCATACATAGGAATGTTTCAAACCCATCAGCTGT
AATGTCGGAGACAGAAGAAATTGATGAAGCACTGAAGATAGCAGGCTGTAATTTTGAACAATTAAGTAAT
GCTATAAAAATGCTTGATAGCACACAAGATCAAACAAGACAAGAGACACACAGTCTAACAGAGGCTGTGG
AGAAACAGTTTGATACACTTCTTGCTTCTCTTGATTCCAGGAAAAAGAGCTTGTGTGAAGAACTTATAAG
GCGTACAGATGATTATTTATCAAAATTAGTAACAGTTAAAAGCTACATTGAAGAGAAAAAAAGTGATTTG
GATGCAGCTATGAAGATAGCAAAAGAACTCAGATCTGCTCCTTCTCTGAGGACCTACTGTGACCTGACTC
AGATTATCCGGACTTTGAAGTTAACATTTGAAAGTGAATTGTCACAAGTTAGTTCCATAATTCCAAGGAA
CACCCCTAGGTTGGATATAAATTGCAGTGAGGCCATCTGCATGTTCAGCAGTATGGGAAAGATTGAATTT
GAGGACTCAACAAAATGTTACCCTCAAGAAAATGAAGATGGACAGAATGTTCAAAAGAAATTTAATAATA
GAAAGGAACTCTGTTGTGATGTATACTCATCACTAGAAAAGAAAAAGGTAGATGCTGCTGTCCTGACTGA
TGAAACACCTGAACCTCCTTTGCAAGCAGAGGCCCCTGACAGGCATTTAGAAGGGAAAAAGAAGCAGCCA
ACAAAAGAGATGGTTGTGGTGACATCTCCTAAGACTATTGCTGTACTGCCTCAACTGGGATCCAGCCCTG
ATGTGATAATTGAGGAAATTATTGAGGAAAACCTAGAATCATGCTTTACAGATGATCCTATAGAGACTTC
TGGATACCCAAAAAAGCCCCCTCAGAAAGAGCAGTCTGCTCCTGTTGGATCAAAAGCAGGTTGTCCAGAG
CTAGTTTTTGTAAGTCATGTAATACATCCTTGCCACTTCTATGTGCGGAAATATTCACAAATAAAAGATG
CAACAATATTGGAGAAGAAGATGAAGCAAGTTTGCAATAGGAGCTTACACCTTGATCCTTCAGACATTTT
GGAACTAGGTGCAAGAATATTTGTCAACAGTATTAAGAATAGAATGTGGTGTCGAGGAATTATCACTGAA
ATAATTCCATCAAAAACTAAAAATATTAGAAAACCATGTAGTCCAACCAAATTCTCAGTCTGTGAAATTT
CACTAATACAGATATTCATGGTAGATTTTGGAAATTCTGAAGTCCTGATCATCACAGGAGTTGGTGACAC
ACATGAGGGACCAGAGCATGATGGTGAACAGCATATTACACTAAGTGACTTCTGTCTGCTTCTAATGAAG
TCTGAACCATACAGTGAGGAACTGTTGAAAGACATCCCACATTTAGCACACCTGTGCTCCTTGAAAGACA
TCGTCCCATACAATTCAACTGAGGGCTGGGAAAAGGAGGCAAAAGTGGAATTTTTGAAAATGGTAAATAA
GAAGGCTGTCTTAATGAAAGTTTTTGGAGAAGAAGATGATGTCCTTATTGTAGATCTGCAGAAACCACCA
ACAAATAAAATCAGCAGTGATATGCCTGTGTCTCTCAGAGATGCATTGGTTTTTATGGAACTAGCAAGGT
TTAGGTCACAATCACCAAGAAGTCACAGTGAAAAAAATACAACTTTATGCTATCATCCACCCATTTTGCC
TGAAGAGATGACTGAAGTTTCAGTCATGGTTTGCCATATAAATAGTCCTACTGATTTTTATCTTCAGCTG
ATGGAGAACCTGGACTTTTTATCTCTTTTAAAAACAATTGAGGAATTCTATAAAGGTGAAGATGGAGAAA
ATCTGGAAATCCTTTGTCCTCTTCAGAATCAAGCCTGTGTAGCTAAATTTGAAGATGGAATCTGGTATCG
TGCAAAAGTGATCGGATTGCCTGGACATCGGGAAGTAGAAGTTAAATATGTGGACTTTGGTAATACTGCA
AAAATAACACTTAAAGATATGCGGAAAATAAAGGATGAGTTTTTGGAACCCCCAGAGAAGGCAATTAAAT
GTAAGCTGGCATATGTTGAACCAAGTAAAAAATCACAGTGGTCCAAAAAGGCTAAAGAGAAATTTGAAGA
AAAGACTCAAGATAAATTTGTGACATGTTCTGTTATTAAGATTCTGGAAAATAATGTGCTCTTGGTTGAG
CTTTTTGATTCTCGAGCTCCTGGAAAAAGTGCTGTTAGTATTAATGACCAGCTCGTGAAAGAGGGCCTAG
CATCTTATGAAGCAGGATATACCCTCAAAGATAACTCTAAAAAGCATCTTGAAGTATGGGATCCTTCTCC
TGAAGAAATTATTACAAGTGAAATAAACAACTTAAGTCCTTTATCTGTAAAATCTCTACCTAATGAGAAT
TTCCAGTCATTGTATAACAAGGAGCTGCCTGTGAACATATGTAATGTAATATCTCCTGAGAAGATTTATG
TTCAGTGGTTATTAACAGAAAACTTACTTAATAGTTTAGAAGAGAAGATGGTAGCAGCGTATGAGCACTC
AGAATGGAAGCCTGTTAAGTGGGAGTGTGATATGCACTGCGCTGTTAAGGTCCCAGCTAAAAATCAGTGG
CGAAGAGGCCAGATTCTCAGAATGGTTACAGACAAACTGGTAGAGGTCTTGCTTTATGATGTTGGTGTTG
AACTAGTAGTGAATATTCACTGCTTAAGAGAACTTCAAGAAAATCTAAAGACAATGGGAAGATTATCTTT
GGAATGTTCACTTGTTGATATAAGGCCAACTGGCGGAAGTGACAAGTGGACAGCAACAGCTTGTGACTGT
CTGTCACTGCACCTCACTGGAGCCATAGCAACCATAATCTTACAGGAAAGCAACACAACGTGGCCATTAC
CTGTGAAAATTTTCTGCCGAGATGAAAAAGGAGAACGTGTTGATGTTTCTAAATATTTGATTAAAAAAGG
TTTGGCATTGAGAGAGAGAAGAGTTAGTAAATCAAGTAACAGCCATTCACCTGAGAAGTCTCTGGAAATA
CCCCTGGAGCAAGGAGATTCAGTAGTTACTAAGTGCTTTAAAATTAACTTTGATACTAACAAGAAAATTG
CTGATAAAGTCAATGAACACAAAGTACCTGATTCTAAGGGAAAGAAATCAGAAAGCAGAAGCACCGGATG
CTATAGACCACCAGCTGTTCCTAACACGAGTTCATTTGAGGCAATAGTGACCTGCATTGGTGACGATGGA
ACTATATTTGTAGTGCCTAAATTATCAGAATTTGAGCTCATAAAAATGATGGATGAAATTCAAAGTAATT
TAAAGTGCCTTGGTCTTTTGGAGCCATATTCCTGGAAAAAGGGAGAGCCTTGTGCAGTGAGAGGATCTGA
TACTTTGTGGTACCGTGGCAAAGTTATGGAGGTTGTGGGAGGCACCATCAGGGTCCAGTATTTAGATCAT
GGGTTCACTGAGAAGATTCCACAATGTCATCTGTATCCTATTTTGCTCTATCCTGATACTCCCCAGTTCT
GTATTCCCTGTCAGCTCTATCAGACTTTACCGGTTGGGAATACCTGGCAGCCAGATGCCATAGAGCTGCT
TCAGGAGCTGCTTTCAAAGAGAGAGGTGGACATTCACATTATGGAATTGCCCAACAATTCATGGGGGAAG
TTGTCTGTCCATCTCTATTTTGATGGGATGTCACTTTCTCATTTTATGGCCCATCATAAATACTGTATTT
TTGAACATACCGAGGAGATATTTAAAGAAAAACCAAGAGGTCAGAATAAAAAGTATGAAGATGAAAACTG
GAAAATAAGATTTGAGGACTTGCTTTTGCCTGAAATGGAGGCTCCCGTTTTACCACCGTATCTGTCTTCC
CTTCTGCCTCCACCAGAGGAGCTGTTTGCCGTGCAAGTGAAGCACATTGTCTCACCGGATGAAATGTATA
TTTGCCTTGACTCTGAAGATAGCTATACTCAGTTTAACCATCATGGTGACACGGATGACAGTGGAGTCAG
CTGGGAGTCAGAGTCAGAGAACCTGGAGGAAGCGCTGCAGAGATTTAACAAGAACGTGGAGACGTTTCCT
CCCCTGACGGATTTTAGCTCAGAGATGCCTTGCCTTGCAGAATATGCTGATGGTTTGTGGTATAGAGCAA
AGATCATTTCCATTAAAGAATTTAACCCTTTATCTGTCCTGGTACTGTTTGTTGATTATGGTTGCACAGA
GAAGTTGACAATAAACAGACTACGTCAGATTCCTGTTCAGCTTATGCAGTACCCAGCCCAAGCCATAAAG
GTGCTCTTGGCAGGGTTTAAACCTCCCTTAAGTGACTCGGGAAAAACAAGAATACCATACTGTCCCAAAT
GGAGCATGGAAGCCTTGTGGACTATGATAGACTGTCTCCAAGGAAAACAACTTTATGCTTCTTCTGTGGC
TCAGGCACCAGAACAAATAGTGACATTATATGAAGATGAACAATACCCAGTTCACATGTCCTTGGTAGAA
ATGGGGCTTGCAGATAAAGATGAATGATGTGCACAAGAGCTCCTGCAGCTGTCCAGAAAAAAAGTTTTCT
GTTAGATTTGTACCACTTCAGGTTTGATTTTAACTTGTTCTGCAGTGGTATCAGTTTTTTTCCTCCTTTA
GTCTTACTTGGTAAATTGTTAAGGAATGGTGTGGTGAAAAGTTAATATTTTCTTTAAAACGTTTTTGTTT
TTACTGTCCTTTCAAAATAAAATTTAGTCATATAGAAA
