>Addgene plasmid #35413 | pEGFP-RNF17L | addgene partial sequence | sequence record 59438 | EGFP-C 5'-CATGGTCCTGCTGGAGTTCGTG-3'
TCTCGGCATGGACGAGCTGTACAAGTCCGGACTCAGATCTCGAGCTCAAGCTTCGATGGCGGCAGAGGCT
TCGTCGACCGGGCTGGCTTCCTGTCACCTAGTGGAGAGTAAGAGTGGAGCGCAGGGTGCTTCGGGGTGTC
AGTGCACTCGGTGTGGAAGGAAGGTGTCCGTTGCCTCCGGTGACCACCACAAGTTTCCATGTGGACATGC
CTTTTGTGAACTGTGCCTGTTAGCACCTCAAGAATATACCACAAGTAAATGCACTGACTGTGAGGTTCAT
ACAACTGTCAGCATGAATCAAGGTCACTACCCAGTAGATGGCTTCATCGAGGAAGATTCTTCTCTGGAAG
CCTTGCCACCGAAAATGGTAAATAACTGCTCTTCAGATCTTGAAAAGACAGTGGACCAGCTAATTAATGA
TTTAGAACATTCATCCTCCATACATAGGAATGTTTCAAACCCATCAGCTGTAATGTCGGAGACAGAAGAA
ATTGATGAAGCACTGAAGATAGCAGGCTGTAATTTTGAACAATTAAGTAATGCTATAAAAATGCTTGATA
GCACACAAGATCAAACAAGACAAGAGACACACAGTCTAACAGAGGCTGTGGAGAAACAGTTTGATACACT
TCTTGCTTCTCTTGATTCCAGGAAAAAGAGCTTGTGTGAAGAACTTATAAGGCGTACAGATGATTATTTA
TCAAAATTAGTAACAGTTAAAAGCTACATTGAAGAGAAAAAAAGTGATTTGGATGCAGCTATGAAGATAG
CAAAAGAACTCAGATCTGCTCCTTCTCTGAGGACCTACTGTGACCTGACTCAGATTATCCGGACTTTGAA
GTTAACATTTGAAAGTGAATTGTCACAAGTTAGTTCCATAATTCCAAGGAACACCCCTAGGTTGGATATA
AATTGCAGTGAGGCCATCTGCATGTTCAGCAGTATGGGAAAGATTGAATTTGAGGACTCAACAAAATGTT
ACCCTCAAGAAAATGA
