>Addgene plasmid #35413 | pEGFP-RNF17L | addgene partial sequence | sequence record 59512 | SV40pA-R 5'-GAAATTTGTGATGCTATTGC-3'
GCTGCATAAACAAGTTAACAACAACAATTGCATTCATTTTATGTTTCAGGTTCAGGGGGAGGTGTGGGAG
GTTTTTTAAAGCAAGTAAAACCTCTACAAATGTGGTATGGCTGATTATGATCAGTTATCTAGATCCGGTG
GATCCCGGGACATCATTCATCTTTATCTGCAAGCCCCATTTCTACCAAGGACATGTGAACTGGGTATTGT
TCATCTTCATATAATGTCACTATTTGTTCTGGTGCCTGAGCCACAGAAGAAGCATAAAGTTGTTTTCCTT
GGAGACAGTCTATCATAGTCCACAAGGCTTCCATGCTCCATTTGGGACAGTATGGTATTCTTGTTTTTCC
CGAGTCACTTAAGGGAGGTTTAAACCCTGCCAAGAGCACCTTTATGGCTTGGGCTGGGTACTGCATAAGC
TGAACAGGAATCTGACGTAGTCTGTTTATTGTCAACTTCTCTGTGCAACCATAATCAACAAACAGTACCA
GGACAGATAAAGGGTTAAATTCTTTAATGGAAATGATCTTTGCTCTATACCACAAACCATCAGCATATTC
TGCAAGGCAAGGCATCTCTGAGCTAAAATCCGTCAGGGGAGGAAACGTCTCCACGTTCTTGTTAAATCTC
TGCAGCGCTTCCTCCAGGTTCTCTGACTCTGACTCCCAGCTGACTCCACTGTCATCCGTGTCACCATGAT
GGTTAAACTGAGTATAGCTATCTTCAGAGTCAAGGCAAATATACATTTCATCCGGTGAGACAATGTGCTT
CACTTGCACGGCAAACAGCTCCTCTGGTGGAGGCAGAAGGGAAGACAGATACGGTGGTAAAACGGGAGCC
TCCATTTCAGGCAAAAGCAAGTCCTCAATCTTATTTTCCAGTTTTCATCTTCATACTTT
